Addgene plasmid #159798: pMDJ10 - pEXP[Peft-3 | tagBFP2 (NLS) | tbb-2 UTR]
Purpose: Expression construct with ubiquitous expression to test fluorescence level on microscope
Depositing lab: Christian Froekjaer-Jensen. Depositing organization: King Abdullah University of Science and Technology (KAUST). Publication: Engineering rules that minimize germline silencing of transgenes in simple extrachromosomal arrays in C. elegans. Aljohani MD, El Mouridi S, Priyadarshini M, Vargas-Velazquez AM, Frokjaer-Jensen C. Nat Commun. 2020 Dec 9;11(1):6300. doi: 10.1038/s41467-020-19898-0. PubMed 33298957.
Backbone
  Vector backbone: pDEST R4-R3
  Vector type: Worm Expression
Growth in bacteria
  Bacterial resistance: Ampicillin, 100 μg/mL
  Growth temperature: 37°C
  Growth strain: DH5alpha
  Copy number: High Copy
Gene/Insert
  Gene/Insert name: pEXP[Peft-3 | tagBFP2 (NLS) | tbb-2 UTR]
  Species: C. elegans (nematode)
  Mutation: Not applicable
  Cloning method: Gateway Cloning
Terms and licenses: Academic/Nonprofit Terms; Industry Terms: Not Available to Industry
Depositor comments: See www.wormbuilder.org for more information.
How to cite: pMDJ10 - pEXP[Peft-3 | tagBFP2 (NLS) | tbb-2 UTR] was a gift from Christian Froekjaer-Jensen (Addgene plasmid # 159798 ; http://n2t.net/addgene:159798 ; RRID:Addgene_159798)
