[The description below was written by a language model from this plasmid's Addgene catalogue record and pLannotate feature annotations shown in this document.]
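Description:
pMDJ10 is a C. elegans expression plasmid of about 4.6 kb, assembled by multisite Gateway recombination into the pDEST R4-R3 destination backbone. It is maintained in E. coli as a high-copy plasmid through a ColE1/pUC-type origin and selected with ampicillin via the β-lactamase gene and its native promoter. Short remnants of lacZα, the pBR322 bom region and rop are also annotated in the backbone. These are partial fragments rather than functional elements.

The payload is a three-part expression cassette whose module boundaries are marked by the Gateway recombination scars attB4, attB1, attB2 and attB3. Between attB4 and attB1 sits the eft-3 promoter, from the worm elongation factor 1α gene, which drives broad, ubiquitous transcription. The middle slot, between attB1 and attB2, carries the blue fluorescent protein mTagBFP2, followed downstream by a nuclear localization signal derived from the C. elegans EGL-13 transcription factor, so the blue signal should concentrate in nuclei. The annotated mTagBFP2 match begins well after attB1 and the NLS is annotated only as a fragment lying some distance past the fluorophore. The record does not say what occupies these gaps. The third slot, between attB2 and attB3, holds the tbb-2 (β-tubulin) 3' UTR and terminator, which provides transcript termination and processing.

According to the record, the plasmid serves as a ubiquitously expressed test construct for gauging fluorescence levels on a microscope. It was deposited with a study of design rules that reduce germline silencing of transgenes carried on simple extrachromosomal arrays in C. elegans. No worm selection marker is annotated on the plasmid.
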