Features (pLannotate 1.2.2; 14 found; start..end, strand, type, name):
     37..57      +  protein_bind   attB4: mutant version of attB; core recombination site for the Gateway® BP reaction BP Clonase™
     58..657     +  promoter       eft-3 promoter: eft-3; promoter for the C. elegans elongation factor 1α gene (Mitrovich and Anderson, 2000)
    684..704     +  protein_bind   attB1: mutant version of attB; core recombination site for the Gateway® BP reaction BP Clonase™
    891..1721    +  CDS            mTagBFP2: mTagBFP2 is a basic (constitutively fluorescent) blue fluorescent protein published in 2011, derived from Entacmaea quadricolor. It is reported to be a very rapidly-maturing monomer with very low acid sensitivity.
   1837..1895    +  CDS            EGL-13 NLS (fragment): nuclear localization signal from the C. elegans EGL-13 transcription factor (Lyssenko et al., 2007)
   1906..1926    -  protein_bind   attB2: mutant version of attB; core recombination site for the Gateway® BP reaction BP Clonase™
   1932..2255    +  terminator     tbb-2 terminator: tbb-2; transcription terminator for the C. elegans tubulin beta-2 gene
   2259..2279    -  protein_bind   attB3: mutant version of attB; core recombination site for the Gateway® BP reaction BP Clonase™
   2283..2440    +  CDS            lacZα (fragment): LacZα fragment of β-galactosidase; lacZ fragment
   2446..2545    -  misc_feature   bom (fragment): basis of mobility region from pBR322
   2647..2682    -  CDS            rop (fragment): Rop protein, which maintains plasmids at low copy number; rop
   2777..2881    +  promoter       AmpR promoter: bla
   2882..3742    +  CDS            AmpR: β-lactamase; bla; confers resistance to ampicillin, carbenicillin, and related antibiotics
   3913..4501    +  rep_origin     ori: high-copy-number ColE1/pMB1/pBR322/pUC origin of replication
>Addgene plasmid #159798 | pMDJ10 - pEXP[Peft-3 | tagBFP2 (NLS) | tbb-2 UTR] | addgene full sequence | sequence record 315624 | Addgene NGS Result
CAGGAAACAGCTATGACCATGATTACGCCAAGCTATCAACTTTGTATAGAAAAGTTGGCACCTTTGGTCT
TTTATTGTCAACTTCCATTGGTTCTTCCATTGTTTCTGTTAAATTAATGAATTTTTCATAAAATAAAGAC
ATTATACAATATAAAAATGAAGAATTTATTGAAAATAAACTGCCAGAGAGAAAAAGTATGCAACACTCCC
GCCGAGAGTGTTTGAAATGGTGTACGGTACATTTTCGTGCTAGGAGTTAGATGTGCAGGCAGCAACGAGA
GGGGGAGAGATTTTTTTGGGCCTTGTGAAATTAACGTGAGTTTTCTGGTCATCTGACTAATCATGTTGGT
TTTTTGTTGGTTTATTTTGTTTTTATCTTTGTTTTTATCCAGATTAGGAAATTTAAATTTTATGAATTTA
TAATGAGGTCAAACATTCAGTCCCAGCGTTTTTCCTGTTCTCACTGTTTAGTCGAATTTTTATTTTAGGC
TTTCAACAAATGTTCTAACTGTCTTATTTGTGACCTCACTTTTTATATTTTTTTAATTTTTAAAAATATT
AGAAGTTTCTAGGATAATTTTTTCGACTTTTATTCTCTCTACCGTCCGCACTCTTCTTACTTTTAAATTA
AATTGTTTTTTTTTCAGTTGGGAAACACTTTGCTCACTCCGTAGCAGCCATGGCAAGTTTGTACAAAAAA
GCAGGCTCGGGATCCCCAAAGAAGAAGCGTAAGGTAAGTTTTGAAATATTCATATTTTTAACTTGAAAAC
TAATATTTAAATTTTTTAGGTCGCCGGCGGATCATCCTCCACATCATCCTCCACATCATCCTCATCCGAG
CTCATCAAGGTAACACTTAGTTTTTGTTGCTCTGTTTAAAAATTAATTTTAAGGAGAACATGCACATGAA
GCTCTACATGGAGGGAACCGTCGACAACCACCACTTCAAGTGCACCTCCGAGGGAGAGGGAAAGCCATAC
GAGGGAACCCAAACCATGCGTATCAAGGTCGTCGAGGGAGGACCACTCCCATTCGCCTTCGACATCCTCG
CCACCTCCTTCCTCTACGGATCGAAGACCTTCATCAACCACACCCAAGGAATCCCAGACTTCTTCAAGCA
ATCCTTCCCAGGTAAGTTTTCTTGAGACCTTTACTAACTAACTAGGTCTCATAGATTTTCAGAGGGATTC
ACCTGGGAGCGTGTCACCACCTACGAGGACGGAGGAGTCCTCACCGCCACCCAAGACACCTCCCTCCAAG
ACGGATGCCTCATCTACAACGTCAAGATCCGTGGAGTCAACTTCACCTCCAACGGACCAGTCATGCAAAA
GGTAAGTTATGTAGAGACCTTTACTAACTAACTAGGTCTCAAACATTTTCAGAAGACCCTCGGATGGGAG
GCCTTCACCGAGACGCTCTACCCAGCCGACGGAGGACTGGAGGGACGTAACGACATGGCCCTCAAGCTCG
TCGGAGGATCGCACCTCATCGCCAACGCCAAGACCACCTACCGTTCCAAGAAGCCAGCCAAGAACCTCAA
GATGCCAGTCTACTACGTCGACTACCGTCTGGAGCGTAAGGTAAGTTCTTTAGAGACCTTTACTAACTAA
CTAGGTCTCAGTAATTTTCAGGAGGCCAACAACGAGACGTACGTCGAGCAACACGAGGTCGCCGTCGCCC
GTTACTGCGACCTCCCATCCAAGCTCGGACACAAGCTCAACTCGGGAACTTCTACGACTTCGGTAACGTC
ATCCGGTACTTCCCCAGCCGGCTCCCGTCGTCGTAAGGTAAGTTCATAAGAGACCTTTACTAACTAACTA
GGTCTCAGAATTTTTCAGGCCAACCCAACCAAGCTCTCCGAGAACGCCAAGAAGCTCGCCAAGGAGGTCG
AGAACGGATCCAACCCAGCTTTCTTGTACAAAGTGGGATAAATGCAAAATCCTTTCAAGCATTCCCTTCT
TCTCTATCACTCTTCTTTCTTTTTGTCAAAAAATTCTCTCGCTAATTTATTTGCTTTTTTAATGTTATTA
TTTTATGACTTTTTATAGTCACTGAAAAGTTTGCATCTGAGTGAAGTGAATGCTATCAAAATGTGATTCT
GTCTGATGTACTTTCACAATCTCTCTTCAATTCCATTTTGAAGTGCTTTAAACCCGAAAGGTTGAGAAAA
ATGCGAGCGCTCAAATATTTGTATTGTGTTCGTTGAGTGACCCAACAAAAAGAGGAAACTTTATTGTGCC
GCCAAGAAAAAAGTCTCACAACTTTATTATACATAGTTGATAATTCACTGGCCGTCGTTTTACAACGTCG
TGACTGGGAAAACCCTGGCGTTACCCAACTTAATCGCCTTGCAGCACATCCCCCTTTCGCCAGCTGGCGT
AATAGCGAAGAGGCCCGCACCGATCGCCCTTCCCAACAGTTGCGCAGCCTGAATGGCGAATGGCGCCTGA
TGCGGTATTTTCTCCTTACGCATCTGTGCGGTATTTCACACCGCATATGGTGCACTCTCAGTGCAATCTG
CTCTGATGCCGCATAGTTAAGCCAGCCCCGACACCCGCCAACACCCGCTGACGCGCCCTGACGGGCTTGT
CTGCTCCCGGCATCCGCTTACAGACAAGCTGTGACCGTCTCCGGGAGCTGCATGTGTCAGAGGTTTTCAC
CGTCATCACCGAAACGCGCGAGACGAAAGGGCCTCGTGATACGCCTATTTTTATAGGTTAATGTCATGAT
AATAATGGTTTCTTAGACGTCAGGTGGCACTTTTCGGGGAAATGTGCGCGGAACCCCTATTTGTTTATTT
TTCTAAATACATTCAAATATGTATCCGCTCATGAGACAATAACCCTGATAAATGCTTCAATAATATTGAA
AAAGGAAGAGTATGAGTATTCAACATTTCCGTGTCGCCCTTATTCCCTTTTTTGCGGCATTTTGCCTTCC
TGTTTTTGCTCACCCAGAAACGCTGGTGAAAGTAAAAGATGCTGAAGATCAGTTGGGTGCACGAGTGGGT
TACATCGAACTGGATCTCAACAGCGGTAAGATCCTTGAGAGTTTTCGCCCCGAAGAACGTTTTCCAATGA
TGAGCACTTTTAAAGTTCTGCTATGTGGCGCGGTATTATCCCGTATTGACGCCGGGCAAGAGCAACTCGG
TCGCCGCATACACTATTCTCAGAATGACTTGGTTGAGTACTCACCAGTCACAGAAAAGCATCTTACGGAT
GGCATGACAGTAAGAGAATTATGCAGTGCTGCCATAACCATGAGTGATAACACTGCGGCCAACTTACTTC
TGACAACGATCGGAGGACCGAAGGAGCTAACCGCTTTTTTGCACAACATGGGGGATCATGTAACTCGCCT
TGATCGTTGGGAACCGGAGCTGAATGAAGCCATACCAAACGACGAGCGTGACACCACGATGCCTGTAGCA
ATGGCAACAACGTTGCGCAAACTATTAACTGGCGAACTACTTACTCTAGCTTCCCGGCAACAATTAATAG
ACTGGATGGAGGCGGATAAAGTTGCAGGACCACTTCTGCGCTCGGCCCTTCCGGCTGGCTGGTTTATTGC
TGATAAATCTGGAGCCGGTGAGCGTGGGTCTCGCGGTATCATTGCAGCACTGGGGTCAGATGGTAAGCCC
TCCCGTATCGTAGTTATCTACACGACGGGGAGTCAGGCAACTATGGATGAACGAAATAGACAGATCGCTG
AGATAGGTGCCTCACTGATTAAGCATTGGTAACTGTCAGACCAAGTTTACTCATATATACTTTAGATTGA
TTTAAAACTTCATTTTTAATTTAAAAGGATCTAGGTGAAGATCCTTTTTGATAATCTCATGACCAAAATC
CCTTAACGTGAGTTTTCGTTCCACTGAGCGTCAGACCCCGTAGAAAAGATCAAAGGATCTTCTTGAGATC
CTTTTTTTCTGCGCGTAATCTGCTGCTTGCAAACAAAAAAACCACCGCTACCAGCGGTGGTTTGTTTGCC
GGATCAAGAGCTACCAACTCTTTTTCCGAAGGTAACTGGCTTCAGCAGAGCGCAGATACCAAATACTGTT
CTTCTAGTGTAGCCGTAGTTAGGCCACCACTTCAAGAACTCTGTAGCACCGCCTACATACCTCGCTCTGC
TAATCCTGTTACCAGTGGCTGCTGCCAGTGGCGATAAGTCGTGTCTTACCGGGTTGGACTCAAGACGATA
GTTACCGGATAAGGCGCAGCGGTCGGGCTGAACGGGGGGTTCGTGCACACAGCCCAGCTTGGAGCGAACG
ACCTACACCGAACTGAGATACCTACAGCGTGAGCTATGAGAAAGCGCCACGCTTCCCGAAGGGAGAAAGG
CGGACAGGTATCCGGTAAGCGGCAGGGTCGGAACAGGAGAGCGCACGAGGGAGCTTCCAGGGGGAAACGC
CTGGTATCTTTATAGTCCTGTCGGGTTTCGCCACCTCTGACTTGAGCGTCGATTTTTGTGATGCTCGTCA
GGGGGGCGGAGCCTATGGAAAAACGCCAGCAACGCGGCCTTTTTACGGTTCCTGGTCTTTTGCTGGCCTT
TTGCTCACATGTTCTTTCCTGCGTTATCCCCTGATTCTGTGGATAACCGTATTACCGCCTTTGAGTGAGC
TGATACCAGCGGATAACAATTTCACA
